>Addgene plasmid #217684 | HA-MBP-TEVpCS-ADGRC1 CTF-FLAG | addgene full sequence | sequence record 430271 | Addgene NGS Result
GTCAGCCTGACCTGCCTGGTCAAAGGCTTCTATCCCAGCGACATCGCCGTGGAGTGGGAGAGCAATGGGC
AGCCGGAGAACAACTACAAGACCACGCCTCCCGTGCTGGACTCCGACGGCTCCTTCTTCCTCTACAGCAA
GCTCACCGTGGACAAGAGCAGGTGGCAGCAGGGGAACGTCTTCTCATGCTCCGTGATGCACGAGGCTCTG
CACAACCACTACACGCAGAAGAGCCTCTCCCTGTCTCCGGGTAAATGAGTGCTAGCTGGCCAGACATGAT
AAGATACATTGATGAGTTTGGACAAACCACAACTAGAATGCAGTGAAAAAAATGCTTTATTTGTGAAATT
TGTGATGCTATTGCTTTATTTGTAACCATTATAAGCTGCAATAAACAAGTTAACAACAACAATTGCATTC
ATTTTATGTTTCAGGTTCAGGGGGAGGTGTGGGAGGTTTTTTAAAGCAAGTAAAACCTCTACAAATGTGG
TATGGAATTAATTCTAAAATACAGCATAGCAAAACTTTAACCTCCAAATCAAGCCTCTACTTGAATCCTT
TTCTGAGGGATGAATAAGGCATAGGCATCAGGGGCTGTTGCCAATGTGCATTAGCTGTTTGCAGCCTCAC
CTTCTTTCATGGAGTTTAAGATATAGTGTATTTTCCCAAGGTTTGAACTAGCTCTTCATTTCTTTATGTT
TTAAATGCACTGACCTCCCACATTCCCTTTTTAGTAAAATATTCAGAAATAATTTAAATACATCATTGCA
ATGAAAATAAATGTTTTTTATTAGGCAGAATCCAGATGCTCAAGGCCCTTCATAATATCCCCCAGTTTAG
TAGTTGGACTTAGGGAACAAAGGAACCTTTAATAGAAATTGGACAGCAAGAAAGCGAGCTTCTAGCTTAT
CCTCAGTCCTGCTCCTCTGCCACAAAGTGCACGCAGTTGCCGGCCGGGTCGCGCAGGGCGAACTCCCGCC
CCCACGGCTGCTCGCCGATCTCGGTCATGGCCGGCCCGGAGGCGTCCCGGAAGTTCGTGGACACGACCTC
CGACCACTCGGCGTACAGCTCGTCCAGGCCGCGCACCCACACCCAGGCCAGGGTGTTGTCCGGCACCACC
TGGTCCTGGACCGCGCTGATGAACAGGGTCACGTCGTCCCGGACCACACCGGCGAAGTCGTCCTCCACGA
AGTCCCGGGAGAACCCGAGCCGGTCGGTCCAGAACTCGACCGCTCCGGCGACGTCGCGCGCGGTGAGCAC
CGGAACGGCACTGGTCAACTTGGCCATGATGGCTCCTCCTGTCAGGAGAGGAAAGAGAAGAAGGTTAGTA
CAATTGCTATAGTGAGTTGTATTATACTATGCAGATATACTATGCCAATGATTAATTGTCAAACTAGGGC
TGCAGGGTTCATAGTGCCACTTTTCCTGCACTGCCCCATCTCCTGCCCACCCTTTCCCAGGCATAGACAG
TCAGTGACTTACCAAACTCACAGGAGGGAGAAGGCAGAAGCTTGAGACAGACCCGCGGGACCGCCGAACT
GCGAGGGGACGTGGCTAGGGCGGCTTCTTTTATGGTGCGCCGGCCCTCGGAGGCAGGGCGCTCGGGGAGG
CCTAGCGGCCAATCTGCGGTGGCAGGAGGCGGGGCCGAAGGCCGTGCCTGACCAATCCGGAGCACATAGG
AGTCTCAGCCCCCCGCCCCAAAGCAAGGGGAAGTCACGCGCCTGTAGCGCCAGCGTGTTGTGAAATGGGG
GCTTGGGGGGGTTGGGGCCCTGACTAGTCAAAACAAACTCCCATTGACGTCAATGGGGTGGAGACTTGGA
AATCCCCGTGAGTCAAACCGCTATCCACGCCCATTGATGTACTGCCAAAACCGCATCATCATGGTAATAG
CGATGACTAATACGTAGATGTACTGCCAAGTAGGAAAGTCCCATAAGGTCATGTACTGGGCATAATGCCA
GGCGGGCCATTTACCGTCATTGACGTCAATAGGGGGCGTACTTGGCATATGATACACTTGATGTACTGCC
AAGTGGGCAGTTTACCGTAAATACTCCACCCATTGACGTCAATGGAAAGTCCCTATTGGCGTTACTATGG
GAACATACGTCATTATTGACGTCAATGGGCGGGGGTCGTTGGGCGGTCAGCCAGGCGGGCCATTTACCGT
AAGTTATGTAACGCCTGCAGGTTAATTAAGAACATGTGAGCAAAAGGCCAGCAAAAGGCCAGGAACCGTA
AAAAGGCCGCGTTGCTGGCGTTTTTCCATAGGCTCCGCCCCCCTGACGAGCATCACAAAAATCGACGCTC
AAGTCAGAGGTGGCGAAACCCGACAGGACTATAAAGATACCAGGCGTTTCCCCCTGGAAGCTCCCTCGTG
CGCTCTCCTGTTCCGACCCTGCCGCTTACCGGATACCTGTCCGCCTTTCTCCCTTCGGGAAGCGTGGCGC
TTTCTCATAGCTCACGCTGTAGGTATCTCAGTTCGGTGTAGGTCGTTCGCTCCAAGCTGGGCTGTGTGCA
CGAACCCCCCGTTCAGCCCGACCGCTGCGCCTTATCCGGTAACTATCGTCTTGAGTCCAACCCGGTAAGA
CACGACTTATCGCCACTGGCAGCAGCCACTGGTAACAGGATTAGCAGAGCGAGGTATGTAGGCGGTGCTA
CAGAGTTCTTGAAGTGGTGGCCTAACTACGGCTACACTAGAAGAACAGTATTTGGTATCTGCGCTCTGCT
GAAGCCAGTTACCTTCGGAAAAAGAGTTGGTAGCTCTTGATCCGGCAAACAAACCACCGCTGGTAGCGGT
GGTTTTTTTGTTTGCAAGCAGCAGATTACGCGCAGAAAAAAAGGATCTCAAGAAGATCCTTTGATCTTTT
CTACGGGGTCTGACGCTCAGTGGAACGAAAACTCACGTTAAGGGATTTTGGTCATGGCTAGTTAATTAAC
ATTTAAATCAGCGGCCGCAATAAAATATCTTTATTTTCATTACATCTGTGTGTTGGTTTTTTGTGTGAAT
CGTAACTAACATACGCTCTCCATCAAAACAAAACGAAACAAAACAAACTAGCAAAATAGGCTGTCCCCAG
TGCAAGTGCAGGTGCCAGAACATTTCTCTATCGAAGGATCTGCGATCGCTCCGGTGCCCGTCAGTGGGCA
GAGCGCACATCGCCCACAGTCCCCGAGAAGTTGGGGGGAGGGGTCGGCAATTGAACGGGTGCCTAGAGAA
GGTGGCGCGGGGTAAACTGGGAAAGTGATGTCGTGTACTGGCTCCGCCTTTTTCCCGAGGGTGGGGGAGA
ACCGTATATAAGTGCAGTAGTCGCCGTGAACGTTCTTTTTCGCAACGGGTTTGCCGCCAGAACACAGCTG
AAGCTTCGAGGGGCTCGCATCTCTCCTTCACGCGCCCGCCGCCCTACCTGAGGCCGCCATCCACGCCGGT
TGAGTCGCGTTCTGCCGCCTCCCGCCTGTGGTGCCTCCTGAACTGCGTCCGCCGTCTAGGTAAGTTTAAA
GCTCAGGTCGAGACCGGGCCTTTGTCCGGCGCTCCCTTGGAGCCTACCTAGACTCAGCCGGCTCTCCACG
CTTTGCCTGACCCTGCTTGCTCAACTCTACGTCTTTGTTTCGTTTTCTGTTCTGCGCCGTTACAGATCCA
AGCTGTGACCGGCGCCTACCTGAGATCACCGGCGAAGGAGGGCCACCATGTACAGGATGCAACTCCTGTC
TTGCATTGCACTAAGTCTTGCACTTGTCACGAATTCGTACCCATACGATGTTCCAGATTACGCTGGATCC
AAAATTGAAGAAGGCAAACTGGTGATTTGGATTAACGGCGATAAAGGCTATAACGGCCTGGCGGAAGTGG
GCAAAAAATTTGAAAAAGATACCGGCATTAAAGTGACCGTGGAACATCCGGATAAACTGGAAGAAAAATT
TCCGCAGGTGGCGGCGACCGGCGATGGCCCGGATATTATTTTTTGGGCGCATGATCGCTTTGGCGGCTAT
GCGCAGAGCGGCCTGCTGGCGGAAATTACCCCGGATAAAGCGTTTCAGGATAAACTGTATCCGTTTACCT
GGGATGCGGTGCGCTATAACGGCAAACTGATTGCGTATCCGATTGCGGTGGAAGCGCTGAGCCTGATTTA
TAACAAAGATCTGCTGCCGAACCCGCCGAAAACCTGGGAAGAAATTCCGGCGCTGGATAAAGAACTGAAA
GCGAAAGGCAAAAGCGCGCTGATGTTTAACCTGCAGGAACCGTATTTTACCTGGCCGCTGATTGCGGCGG
ATGGCGGCTATGCGTTTAAATATGAAAACGGCAAATATGATATTAAAGATGTGGGCGTGGATAACGCGGG
CGCGAAAGCGGGCCTGACCTTTCTGGTGGATCTGATTAAAAACAAACATATGAACGCGGATACCGATTAT
AGCATTGCGGAAGCGGCGTTTAACAAAGGCGAAACCGCGATGACCATTAACGGCCCGTGGGCGTGGAGCA
ACATTGATACCAGCAAAGTGAACTATGGCGTGACCGTGCTGCCGACCTTTAAAGGCCAGCCGAGCAAACC
GTTTGTGGGCGTGCTGAGCGCGGGCATTAACGCGGCGAGCCCGAACAAAGAACTGGCGAAAGAATTTCTG
GAAAACTATCTGCTGACCGATGAAGGCCTGGAAGCGGTGAACAAAGATAAACCGCTGGGCGCGGTGGCGC
TGAAAAGCTATGAAGAAGAACTGGCGAAAGATCCGCGCATTGCGGCGACCATGGAAAACGCGCAGAAAGG
CGAAATTATGCCGAACATTCCGCAGATGAGCGCGTTTTGGTATGCGGTGCGCACCGCGGTGATTAACGCG
GCGAGCGGCCGCCAGACCGTGGATGAAGCGCTGAAAGATGCGCAGACCAACGAGAACCTTTACTTCCAAA
CTGCCAGCTTCGCCGTGCTGATGGACATCAGCCGTAGAGAGAACGGAGAAGTGCTGCCTCTGAAAATCGT
GACATACGCCGCCGTGTCCCTCTCCCTGGCTGCCCTGCTGGTGGCTTTCGTGCTGCTGTCTCTGGTGCGG
ATGCTTCGGAGCAACCTGCATAGCATCCACAAGCACCTGGCCGTGGCCCTGTTCCTGAGCCAGCTGGTCT
TTGTGATTGGCATCAACCAGACAGAGAATCCTTTCCTGTGTACAGTGGTGGCCATCCTGCTCCACTATAT
CTACATGAGCACATTCGCCTGGACTCTGGTGGAAAGCCTGCACGTGTACAGAATGCTGACAGAGGTGCGC
AACATTGACACCGGCCCTATGCGGTTCTACTACGTGGTCGGATGGGGCATCCCCGCTATCGTGACCGGCC
TGGCCGTGGGCTTGGATCCCCAGGGCTACGGCAACCCCGACTTCTGCTGGCTGAGCTTGCAGGACACCCT
GATCTGGTCTTTCGCCGGCCCCATCGGCGCCGTAATCATCATCAACACCGTTACATCTGTGCTGTCTGCT
AAGGTGTCCTGTCAGAGAAAGCACCACTACTACGGAAAAAAGGGCATCGTGAGCCTGCTGCGAACCGCCT
TCCTGCTACTGCTCCTGATCAGCGCCACATGGCTGCTGGGCCTGCTGGCCGTGAACAGAGATGCCCTGAG
CTTTCACTACCTGTTTGCCATCTTCAGCGGCCTGCAGGGCCCCTTCGTGCTGCTGTTCCACTGCGTGCTG
AACCAGGAGGTGAGAAAGCACCTGAAGGGCGTGCTGGGAGGCAGGAAGCTGCACCTGGAAGATTCCGCCA
CCACAAGAGCCACCCTGCTGACCAGAAGCCTGAACTGCAACACCACCTTCGGCGACGGACCTGACATGCT
GAGAACAGATCTGGGCGAGTCTACCGCCAGCCTGGACTCCATCGTGCGGGACGAGGGCATCCAGAAACTG
GGAGTTTCCTCCGGCCTGGTGCGGGGATCCCACGGCGAACCCGACGCCAGCCTCATGCCTCGGAGCTGCA
AGGACCCACCAGGCCACGACAGCGATTCCGACAGCGAGCTGAGCCTGGACGAGCAGAGCAGCAGCTACGC
CTCTAGCCACAGCTCTGATAGCGAGGACGACGGCGTGGGCGCCGAGGAAAAGTGGGACCCCGCCAGAGGC
GCCGTGCACAGCACCCCTAAGGGCGATGCCGTTGCTAATCACGTGCCAGCTGGCTGGCCTGATCAATCTC
TGGCTGAGAGCGACAGCGAGGACCCCAGCGGCAAGCCTAGACTGAAGGTGGAAACCAAGGTGTCTGTGGA
ACTGCACAGAGAGGAACAAGGGAGCCATAGAGGCGAGTACCCTCCTGATCAGGAGAGCGGCGGCGCGGCT
AGACTGGCCTCCAGCCAGCCTCCTGAGCAGCGGAAAGGCATCCTGAAGAACAAGGTCACATATCCTCCTC
CACTGACCCTGACCGAGCAGACCCTGAAGGGAAGACTGAGAGAAAAGCTGGCTGATTGCGAGCAAAGTCC
TACCAGCTCTAGAACCAGCTCCCTGGGAAGCGGAGGTCCTGATTGCGCCATCACAGTGAAGAGCCCCGGC
AGAGAACCTGGCCGGGACCACCTAAATGGCGTCGCCATGAACGTGCGGACCGGCTCTGCCCAGGCCGACG
GCAGCGACTCTGAAAAACCTGGTTCTGACTACAAAGACGATGACGACAAGTGAAGATCTGACAAAACTCA
CACATGCCCACCGTGCCCAGCACCTGAACTCCTGGGGGGACCGTCAGTCTTCCTCTTCCCCCCAAAACCC
AAGGACACCCTCATGATCTCCCGGACCCCTGAGGTCACATGCGTGGTGGTGGACGTGAGCCACGAAGACC
CTGAGGTCAAGTTCAACTGGTACGTGGACGGCGTGGAGGTGCATAATGCCAAGACAAAGCCGCGGGAGGA
GCAGTACAACAGCACGTACCGTGTGGTCAGCGTCCTCACCGTCCTGCACCAGGACTGGCTGAATGGCAAG
GAGTACAAGTGCAAGGTCTCCAACAAAGCCCTCCCAGCCCCCATCGAGAAAACCATCTCCAAAGCCAAAG
GGCAGCCCCGAGAACCACAGGTGTACACCCTGCCCCCATCCCGGGAGGAGATGACCAAGAACCAG
Features (pLannotate 1.2.2; 17 found; start..end, strand, type, name):
    280..401     -  polyA_signal   SV40 poly(A) signal: SV40 polyadenylation signal
    424..495     -  CDS            large T antigen (fragment): large T antigen from SV40 (simian virus 40)
    505..899     -  polyA_signal   β-globin poly(A): human β-globin polyadenylation signal
    916..1287    -  CDS            ble: BLE_STRHI - Experimental evidence at protein level: Swiss-Prot protein existence level 1. Binding protein with a strong affinity to the bleomycin family of antibiotics. From Streptoalloteichus hindustanus.
   1349..1392    -  promoter       EM7 promoter (fragment): synthetic bacterial promoter&nbsp
   1779..1878    -  promoter       CMV promoter (fragment): human cytomegalovirus (CMV) immediate early promoter
   1880..2183    -  enhancer       CMV enhancer: human cytomegalovirus immediate early enhancer
   2263..2851    -  rep_origin     ori: high-copy-number ColE1/pMB1/pBR322/pUC origin of replication
   2959..3007    +  polyA_signal   poly(A) signal: synthetic polyadenylation signal
   3018..3109    +  misc_feature   pause site: RNA polymerase II transcriptional pause signal from the human α2 globin gene
   3146..3357    +  promoter       EF-1α core promoter: core promoter for human elongation factor EF-1α
   3370..3638    +  LTR            5' LTR (truncated): truncated 5' long terminal repeat (LTR) from human T-cell leukemia virus (HTLV) type 1
   3688..3747    +  sig_peptide    IL-2 signal sequence: human interleukin-2 signal sequence
   3748..3774    +  CDS            3xHA (fragment): three tandem HA epitope tags
   3778..4878    +  CDS            malE (fragment): MALE_ECO57 - Experimental evidence at protein level: Swiss-Prot protein existence level 1. Part of the ABC transporter complex MalEFGK involved in maltose/maltodextrin import. Binds maltose and higher maltodextrins. From Escherichia coli O157:H7.
   4897..6600    +  CDS            CELSR1 (fragment): CELR1_HUMAN - Also known as CDHF9, FMI2. Experimental evidence at protein level: Swiss-Prot protein existence level 1. Receptor that may have an important role in cell/cell signaling during nervous system formation. From Homo sapiens (Human).
   6640..255     +  CDS            IGHG1 (fragment) (across the origin): IGHG1_HUMAN - Experimental evidence at protein level: Swiss-Prot protein existence level 1. Constant region of immunoglobulin heavy chains. Immunoglobulins, also known as antibodies, are membrane-bound or secreted glycoproteins produced by B lymphocytes. In the recognition phase of humoral immunity, the membrane-bound immunoglobulins serve as receptors which, upon binding of a specific antigen, trigger the clonal expansion and differentiation of B lymphocytes into immunoglobulins- secreting plasma cells. Secreted immunoglobulins mediate the effector phase of humoral immunity, which results in
