[The description below was written by a language model from this plasmid's Addgene catalogue record and pLannotate feature annotations shown in this document.]
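Description:
HA-MBP-TEVpCS-ADGRC1 CTF-FLAG is a mammalian expression plasmid of about 7.1 kb built on the pFuse-hIgG1-Fc2 backbone. It propagates in E. coli from a high-copy ColE1/pUC-type origin. Selection relies on the Streptoalloteichus hindustanus ble gene, which confers Zeocin/bleomycin resistance. This marker lies downstream of both a CMV enhancer/promoter and a bacterial EM7 promoter and ends in a β-globin polyadenylation signal, an arrangement that allows the same marker to work in bacteria and in mammalian cells.

The payload is driven by a composite promoter made of the human EF-1α core promoter and a truncated HTLV-1 5' LTR segment, with a synthetic poly(A) signal and a transcriptional pause site upstream to insulate it from read-through. The open reading frame starts with the human IL-2 signal sequence, which directs the protein into the secretory pathway. An HA epitope and E. coli maltose-binding protein (malE) follow. The construct name indicates that a TEV protease cleavage site comes next, although it is not annotated in the feature table. The receptor portion is the C-terminal fragment of human CELSR1 (ADGRC1) with residues 1–2447 deleted, leaving the transmembrane portion of this adhesion GPCR. The record lists a C-terminal FLAG tag, which is also not annotated. An IGHG1 (Fc) fragment from the backbone remains downstream of the insert. Whether it is translated is not stated, but a C-terminal FLAG suggests the reading frame stops before it. An SV40 poly(A) signal lies downstream.

The stated purpose is mammalian expression of adhesion GPCR transmembrane domains. The design suggests that TEV cleavage removes the HA-MBP cap to expose the native N-terminus of the fragment, consistent with the associated study of tethered agonist signaling, while the tags allow detection of the protein.
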