Addgene plasmid #217684: HA-MBP-TEVpCS-ADGRC1 CTF-FLAG
Purpose: Mammalian expression of Adhesion G Protein-Coupled Receptor transmembrane domains
Depositing lab: Stephen Blacklow. Depositing organization: Harvard Medical School. Publication: Heterogeneity of tethered agonist signaling in adhesion G protein-coupled receptors. Dates AN, Jones DTD, Smith JS, Skiba MA, Rich MF, Burruss MM, Kruse AC, Blacklow SC. Cell Chem Biol. 2024 Aug 15;31(8):1542-1553.e4. doi: 10.1016/j.chembiol.2024.03.004. Epub 2024 Apr 11. PubMed 38608683.
Backbone
  Vector backbone: pFuse-hIgG1-Fc2
  Backbone manufacturer: Invitrogen
  Vector type: Mammalian Expression
Growth in bacteria
  Bacterial resistance: Bleocin (Zeocin), 50 μg/mL
  Growth temperature: 37°C
  Growth strain: DH5alpha
  Copy number: High Copy
Gene/Insert
  Gene/Insert name: CELSR1 (alt name: ADGRC1)
  Species: H. sapiens (human)
  Mutation: Deletion of residues 1-2447
  Entrez Gene: CELSR1 (a.k.a. RP5-1163J1.5, CDHF9, FMI2, HFMI2, ME2)
  Tag / fusion protein: HA (N terminal on insert); FLAG (C terminal on insert)
  Cloning method: Gibson Cloning
Terms and licenses: Academic/Nonprofit Terms; Industry Terms: Not Available to Industry
Depositor comments: Please visit https://www.biorxiv.org/content/10.1101/2022.07.14.500097v2 for bioRxiv preprint.
How to cite: HA-MBP-TEVpCS-ADGRC1 CTF-FLAG was a gift from Stephen Blacklow (Addgene plasmid # 217684 ; http://n2t.net/addgene:217684 ; RRID:Addgene_217684)
