>Addgene plasmid #217684 | HA-MBP-TEVpCS-ADGRC1 CTF-FLAG | depositor partial sequence | sequence record 424432 | MBP-CTF Insert
ATGTACAGGATGCAACTCCTGTCTTGCATTGCACTAAGTCTTGCACTTGTCACGAATTCGTACCCATACG
ATGTTCCAGATTACGCTGGATCCAAAATTGAAGAAGGCAAACTGGTGATTTGGATTAACGGCGATAAAGG
CTATAACGGCCTGGCGGAAGTGGGCAAAAAATTTGAAAAAGATACCGGCATTAAAGTGACCGTGGAACAT
CCGGATAAACTGGAAGAAAAATTTCCGCAGGTGGCGGCGACCGGCGATGGCCCGGATATTATTTTTTGGG
CGCATGATCGCTTTGGCGGCTATGCGCAGAGCGGCCTGCTGGCGGAAATTACCCCGGATAAAGCGTTTCA
GGATAAACTGTATCCGTTTACCTGGGATGCGGTGCGCTATAACGGCAAACTGATTGCGTATCCGATTGCG
GTGGAAGCGCTGAGCCTGATTTATAACAAAGATCTGCTGCCGAACCCGCCGAAAACCTGGGAAGAAATTC
CGGCGCTGGATAAAGAACTGAAAGCGAAAGGCAAAAGCGCGCTGATGTTTAACCTGCAGGAACCGTATTT
TACCTGGCCGCTGATTGCGGCGGATGGCGGCTATGCGTTTAAATATGAAAACGGCAAATATGATATTAAA
GATGTGGGCGTGGATAACGCGGGCGCGAAAGCGGGCCTGACCTTTCTGGTGGATCTGATTAAAAACAAAC
ATATGAACGCGGATACCGATTATAGCATTGCGGAAGCGGCGTTTAACAAAGGCGAAACCGCGATGACCAT
TAACGGCCCGTGGGCGTGGAGCAACATTGATACCAGCAAAGTGAACTATGGCGTGACCGTGCTGCCGACC
TTTAAAGGCCAGCCGAGCAAACCGTTTGTGGGCGTGCTGAGCGCGGGCATTAACGCGGCGAGCCCGAACA
AAGAACTGGCGAAAGAATTTCTGGAAAACTATCTGCTGACCGATGAAGGCCTGGAAGCGGTGAACAAAGA
TAAACCGCTGGGCGCGGTGGCGCTGAAAAGCTATGAAGAAGAACTGGCGAAAGATCCGCGCATTGCGGCG
ACCATGGAAAACGCGCAGAAAGGCGAAATTATGCCGAACATTCCGCAGATGAGCGCGTTTTGGTATGCGG
TGCGCACCGCGGTGATTAACGCGGCGAGCGGCCGCCAGACCGTGGATGAAGCGCTGAAAGATGCGCAGAC
CAACGAGAACCTTTACTTCCAAACTGCCAGCTTCGCCGTGCTGATGGACATCAGCCGTAGAGAGAACGGA
GAAGTGCTGCCTCTGAAAATCGTGACATACGCCGCCGTGTCCCTCTCCCTGGCTGCCCTGCTGGTGGCTT
TCGTGCTGCTGTCTCTGGTGCGGATGCTTCGGAGCAACCTGCATAGCATCCACAAGCACCTGGCCGTGGC
CCTGTTCCTGAGCCAGCTGGTCTTTGTGATTGGCATCAACCAGACAGAGAATCCTTTCCTGTGTACAGTG
GTGGCCATCCTGCTCCACTATATCTACATGAGCACATTCGCCTGGACTCTGGTGGAAAGCCTGCACGTGT
ACAGAATGCTGACAGAGGTGCGCAACATTGACACCGGCCCTATGCGGTTCTACTACGTGGTCGGATGGGG
CATCCCCGCTATCGTGACCGGCCTGGCCGTGGGCTTGGATCCCCAGGGCTACGGCAACCCCGACTTCTGC
TGGCTGAGCTTGCAGGACACCCTGATCTGGTCTTTCGCCGGCCCCATCGGCGCCGTAATCATCATCAACA
CCGTTACATCTGTGCTGTCTGCTAAGGTGTCCTGTCAGAGAAAGCACCACTACTACGGAAAAAAGGGCAT
CGTGAGCCTGCTGCGAACCGCCTTCCTGCTACTGCTCCTGATCAGCGCCACATGGCTGCTGGGCCTGCTG
GCCGTGAACAGAGATGCCCTGAGCTTTCACTACCTGTTTGCCATCTTCAGCGGCCTGCAGGGCCCCTTCG
TGCTGCTGTTCCACTGCGTGCTGAACCAGGAGGTGAGAAAGCACCTGAAGGGCGTGCTGGGAGGCAGGAA
GCTGCACCTGGAAGATTCCGCCACCACAAGAGCCACCCTGCTGACCAGAAGCCTGAACTGCAACACCACC
TTCGGCGACGGACCTGACATGCTGAGAACAGATCTGGGCGAGTCTACCGCCAGCCTGGACTCCATCGTGC
GGGACGAGGGCATCCAGAAACTGGGAGTTTCCTCCGGCCTGGTGCGGGGATCCCACGGCGAACCCGACGC
CAGCCTCATGCCTCGGAGCTGCAAGGACCCACCAGGCCACGACAGCGATTCCGACAGCGAGCTGAGCCTG
GACGAGCAGAGCAGCAGCTACGCCTCTAGCCACAGCTCTGATAGCGAGGACGACGGCGTGGGCGCCGAGG
AAAAGTGGGACCCCGCCAGAGGCGCCGTGCACAGCACCCCTAAGGGCGATGCCGTTGCTAATCACGTGCC
AGCTGGCTGGCCTGATCAATCTCTGGCTGAGAGCGACAGCGAGGACCCCAGCGGCAAGCCTAGACTGAAG
GTGGAAACCAAGGTGTCTGTGGAACTGCACAGAGAGGAACAAGGGAGCCATAGAGGCGAGTACCCTCCTG
ATCAGGAGAGCGGCGGCGCGGCTAGACTGGCCTCCAGCCAGCCTCCTGAGCAGCGGAAAGGCATCCTGAA
GAACAAGGTCACATATCCTCCTCCACTGACCCTGACCGAGCAGACCCTGAAGGGAAGACTGAGAGAAAAG
CTGGCTGATTGCGAGCAAAGTCCTACCAGCTCTAGAACCAGCTCCCTGGGAAGCGGAGGTCCTGATTGCG
CCATCACAGTGAAGAGCCCCGGCAGAGAACCTGGCCGGGACCACCTAAATGGCGTCGCCATGAACGTGCG
GACCGGCTCTGCCCAGGCCGACGGCAGCGACTCTGAAAAACCTGGTTCTGACTACAAAGACGATGACGAC
AAGTGAAGATCTGACAAAACTCACACA
